Addgene plasmid #217147: pCMV-hAT-7_PM
Purpose: Mammalian expression vector for expression of hAT-7_PM transposase (CMV promoter)
Depositing lab: Haoyi Wang. Depositing organization: Institute of Zoology, Chinese Academy of Sciences. Publication: Heterologous survey of 130 DNA transposons in human cells highlights their functional divergence and expands the genome engineering toolbox. Zhang T, Tan S, Tang N, Li Y, Zhang C, Sun J, Guo Y, Gao H, Cai Y, Sun W, Wang C, Fu L, Ma H, Wu Y, Hu X, Zhang X, Gee P, Yan W, Zhao Y, Chen Q, Guo B, Wang H, Zhang YE. Cell. 2024 Jul 11;187(14):3741-3760.e30. doi: 10.1016/j.cell.2024.05.007. Epub 2024 Jun 5. PubMed 38843831.
Backbone
  Vector backbone: pCMV
  Vector type: Mammalian Expression
Growth in bacteria
  Bacterial resistance: Ampicillin, 100 μg/mL
  Growth temperature: 37°C
  Growth strain: DH5alpha
  Copy number: High Copy
Gene/Insert
  Gene/Insert name: hAT-7_PM transposase
  Species: Synthetic
  Cloning method: Restriction Enzyme; 5′ cloning site Unknown (unknown if destroyed); 3′ cloning site Unknown (unknown if destroyed)
Terms and licenses: Academic/Nonprofit Terms; Industry Terms: Not Available to Industry
How to cite: pCMV-hAT-7_PM was a gift from Haoyi Wang (Addgene plasmid # 217147 ; http://n2t.net/addgene:217147 ; RRID:Addgene_217147)
