[The description below was written by a language model from this plasmid's Addgene catalogue record and pLannotate feature annotations shown in this document.]
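Description:
pCMV-hAT-7_PM is a 6.4 kb mammalian expression plasmid built on a pCMV backbone for producing the hAT-7_PM transposase, a synthetic coding sequence for a hAT-superfamily DNA transposon enzyme. It is propagated in E. coli as a high-copy plasmid through a ColE1/pUC-type origin and selected with ampicillin via the bla (β-lactamase) gene under its own promoter. An f1 phage origin is also present, along with remnants of earlier cloning vectors: a lac promoter/operator with CAP binding site, short lacI and bom fragments, and a small stretch annotated as an HIV-1 LTR fragment next to the CMV promoter. None of these appears to play a role in the intended use.

The expression cassette lies on the reverse strand. The human cytomegalovirus immediate-early enhancer and promoter drive transcription, followed by a T7 promoter, and the unit ends in a bovine growth hormone polyadenylation signal, with an SP6 promoter facing inward from the 3′ side. The roughly 1.9 kb unannotated interval between the T7 and SP6 promoters is where the transposase open reading frame presumably sits, although the automated feature table does not label it and no epitope tags are annotated. Downstream, an SV40 early promoter and SV40 poly(A) signal flank only a fragment of a bleomycin-family resistance gene, so a functional mammalian selection marker cannot be assumed.

The plasmid comes from a survey testing many DNA transposons for activity in human cells as candidate genome engineering tools. It serves as the transposase source ("helper") for transient transfection, presumably alongside a separate donor plasmid carrying the matching transposon ends, which the record does not describe.
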