Features (pLannotate 1.2.2; 19 found; start..end, strand, type, name):
    147..199     +  misc_feature   bom (fragment): basis of mobility region from pBR322
    258..362     +  promoter       AmpR promoter: bla
    363..1223    +  CDS            AmpR: β-lactamase; bla; confers resistance to ampicillin, carbenicillin, and related antibiotics
   1394..1982    +  rep_origin     ori: high-copy-number ColE1/pMB1/pBR322/pUC origin of replication
   2165..2257    +  CDS            lacI (fragment): lac repressor; lacI; The lac repressor binds to the lac operator to inhibit transcription in E. coli. This inhibition can be relieved by adding lactose or isopropyl-β-D-thiogalactopyranoside (IPTG).
   2270..2291    +  protein_bind   CAP binding site: CAP binding activates transcription in the presence of cAMP. E. coli catabolite activator protein
   2306..2336    +  promoter       lac promoter: promoter for the E. coli lac operon
   2344..2360    +  protein_bind   lac operator: The lac repressor binds to the lac operator to inhibit transcription in E. coli. This inhibition can be relieved by adding lactose or isopropyl-β-D-thiogalactopyranoside (IPTG). lac repressor encoded by lacI
   2433..2554    -  polyA_signal   SV40 poly(A) signal: SV40 polyadenylation signal
   2549..2707    -  CDS            ble (fragment): BLE_KLEPN - Experimental evidence at protein level: Swiss-Prot protein existence level 1. Binding protein with a strong affinity to the bleomycin family of antibiotics. Binds to CL990; an antimitotic-antibiotic compound. From Klebsiella pneumoniae.
   2720..3049    -  promoter       SV40 promoter: SV40 enhancer and early promoter
   3063..3491    -  rep_origin     f1 ori (sequence partly withheld): f1 bacteriophage origin of replication; arrow indicates direction of (+) strand synthesis
   3512..3533    -  promoter       SV40 promoter (fragment): SV40 enhancer and early promoter
   3537..3761    -  polyA_signal   bGH poly(A) signal: bovine growth hormone polyadenylation signal
   3787..3805    +  promoter       SP6 promoter: promoter for bacteriophage SP6 RNA polymerase
   5723..5741    -  promoter       T7 promoter: promoter for bacteriophage T7 RNA polymerase
   5757..5790    -  LTR            5' LTR (truncated) (fragment): truncated 5' long terminal repeat (LTR) from HIV-1
   5786..5989    -  promoter       CMV promoter: human cytomegalovirus (CMV) immediate early promoter
   5990..6369    -  enhancer       CMV enhancer: human cytomegalovirus immediate early enhancer
>Addgene plasmid #217147 | pCMV-hAT-7_PM | addgene full sequence | sequence record 443091 | Addgene NGS Result
TATCTGGCCCGTACATCGCGAAGCAGCGCAAAACGCCTAACCCTAAGCAGATTCTTCATGCAATTGTCGG
TCAAGCCTTGCCTTGTTGTAGCTTAAATTTTGCTCGCGCACTACTCAGCGACCTCCAACACACAAGCAGG
GAGCAGATACTGGCTTAACTATGCGGCATCAGAGCAGATTGTACTGAGAGTGCACCATAGGGGATCGGGA
GATCTCCCGATCCGTCGACGTCAGGTGGCACTTTTCGGGGAAATGTGCGCGGAACCCCTATTTGTTTATT
TTTCTAAATACATTCAAATATGTATCCGCTCATGAGACAATAACCCTGATAAATGCTTCAATAATATTGA
AAAAGGAAGAGTATGAGTATTCAACATTTCCGTGTCGCCCTTATTCCCTTTTTTGCGGCATTTTGCCTTC
CTGTTTTTGCTCACCCAGAAACGCTGGTGAAAGTAAAAGATGCTGAAGATCAGTTGGGTGCACGAGTGGG
TTACATCGAACTGGATCTCAACAGCGGTAAGATCCTTGAGAGTTTTCGCCCCGAAGAACGTTTTCCAATG
ATGAGCACTTTTAAAGTTCTGCTATGTGGCGCGGTATTATCCCGTATTGACGCCGGGCAAGAGCAACTCG
GTCGCCGCATACACTATTCTCAGAATGACTTGGTTGAGTACTCACCAGTCACAGAAAAGCATCTTACGGA
TGGCATGACAGTAAGAGAATTATGCAGTGCTGCCATAACCATGAGTGATAACACTGCGGCCAACTTACTT
CTGACAACGATCGGAGGACCGAAGGAGCTAACCGCTTTTTTGCACAACATGGGGGATCATGTAACTCGCC
TTGATCGTTGGGAACCGGAGCTGAATGAAGCCATACCAAACGACGAGCGTGACACCACGATGCCTGTAGC
AATGGCAACAACGTTGCGCAAACTATTAACTGGCGAACTACTTACTCTAGCTTCCCGGCAACAATTAATA
GACTGGATGGAGGCGGATAAAGTTGCAGGACCACTTCTGCGCTCGGCCCTTCCGGCTGGCTGGTTTATTG
CTGATAAATCTGGAGCCGGTGAGCGTGGGTCTCGCGGTATCATTGCAGCACTGGGGCCAGATGGTAAGCC
CTCCCGTATCGTAGTTATCTACACGACGGGGAGTCAGGCAACTATGGATGAACGAAATAGACAGATCGCT
GAGATAGGTGCCTCACTGATTAAGCATTGGTAACTGTCAGACCAAGTTTACTCATATATACTTTAGATTG
ATTTAAAACTTCATTTTTAATTTAAAAGGATCTAGGTGAAGATCCTTTTTGATAATCTCATGACCAAAAT
CCCTTAACGTGAGTTTTCGTTCCACTGAGCGTCAGACCCCGTAGAAAAGATCAAAGGATCTTCTTGAGAT
CCTTTTTTTCTGCGCGTAATCTGCTGCTTGCAAACAAAAAAACCACCGCTACCAGCGGTGGTTTGTTTGC
CGGATCAAGAGCTACCAACTCTTTTTCCGAAGGTAACTGGCTTCAGCAGAGCGCAGATACCAAATACTGT
TCTTCTAGTGTAGCCGTAGTTAGGCCACCACTTCAAGAACTCTGTAGCACCGCCTACATACCTCGCTCTG
CTAATCCTGTTACCAGTGGCTGCTGCCAGTGGCGATAAGTCGTGTCTTACCGGGTTGGACTCAAGACGAT
AGTTACCGGATAAGGCGCAGCGGTCGGGCTGAACGGGGGGTTCGTGCACACAGCCCAGCTTGGAGCGAAC
GACCTACACCGAACTGAGATACCTACAGCGTGAGCTATGAGAAAGCGCCACGCTTCCCGAAGGGAGAAAG
GCGGACAGGTATCCGGTAAGCGGCAGGGTCGGAACAGGAGAGCGCACGAGGGAGCTTCCAGGGGGAAACG
CCTGGTATCTTTATAGTCCTGTCGGGTTTCGCCACCTCTGACTTGAGCGTCGATTTTTGTGATGCTCGTC
AGGGGGGCGGAGCCTATGGAAAAACGCCAGCAACGCGGCCTTTTTACGGTTCCTGGCCTTTTGCTGGCCT
TTTGCTCACATGTTCTTTCCTGCGTTATCCCCTGATTCTGTGGATAACCGTATTACCGCCTTTGAGTGAG
CTGATACCGCTCGCCGCAGCCGAACGACCGAGCGCAGCGAGTCAGTGAGCGAGGAAGCGGAAGAGCGCCC
AATACGCAAACCGCCTCTCCCCGCGCGTTGGCCGATTCATTAATGCAGCTGGCACGACAGGTTTCCCGAC
TGGAAAGCGGGCAGTGAGCGCAACGCAATTAATGTGAGTTAGCTCACTCATTAGGCACCCCAGGCTTTAC
ACTTTATGCTTCCGGCTCGTATGTTGTGTGGAATTGTGAGCGGATAACAATTTCACACAGGAAACAGCTA
TGACCATGATTACGCCAAGCTCTAGCTAGAGGTCGACGGTATACAGACATGATAAGATACATTGATGAGT
TTGGACAAACCACAACTAGAATGCAGTGAAAAAAATGCTTTATTTGTGAAATTTGTGATGCTATTGCTTT
ATTTGTAACCATTATAAGCTGCAATAAACAAGTTGGGGTGGGCGAAGAACTCCAGCATGAGATCCCCGCG
CTGGAGGATCATCCAGCCGGCGTCCCGGAAAACGATTCCGAAGCCCAACCTTTCATAGAAGGCGGCGGTG
GAATCGAAATCTCGTGATGGCAGGTTGGGCGTCGCTTGGTCGGTCATTTCGGGGAGCTTTTTGCAAAAGC
CTAGGCCTCCAAAAAAGCCTCCTCACTACTTCTGGAATAGCTCAGAGGCAGAGGCGGCCTCGGCCTCTGC
ATAAATAAAAAAAATTAGTCAGCCATGGGGCGGAGAATGGGCGGAACTGGGCGGAGTTAGGGGCGGGATG
GGCGGAGTTAGGGGCGGGACTATGGTTGCTGACTAATTGAGATGCATGCTTTGCATACTTCTGCCTGCTG
GGGAGCCTGGGGACTTTCCACACCTGGTTGCTGACTAATTGAGATGCATGCTTTGCATACTTCTGCCTGC
TGGGGAGCCTGGGGACTTTCCACACCCTAACTGACACACATTCCACAGAATTAATTCGCGTTAAATTTTT
GTTAAATCAGCTCATTTTTTAACCAATAGGCCGAAATCGGCAAAATCCCTTATAAATCAAAAGAATAGAC
CGAGATAGGGT
[37 nt withheld, positions 3162-3198]
AAAGAACGTGGACTCCAACGTCAAAGG
[49 nt withheld, positions 3226-3274]
T
[91 nt withheld, positions 3276-3366]
G
[124 nt withheld, positions 3368-3491]
GGGGATACCCCCTAGAGCCCCAGCTGGTTCTTTCCGCCTCAGAAGCCATAGAGCCCACCGCATCCCCAGC
ATGCCTGCTATTGTCTTCCCAATCCTCCCCCTTGCTGTCCTGCCCCACCCCACCCCCCAGAATAGAATGA
CACCTACTCAGACAATGCGATGCAATTTCCTCATTTTATTAGGAAAGGACAGTGGGAGTGGCACCTTCCA
GGGTCAAGGAAGGCACGGGGGAGGGGCAAACAACAGATGGCTGGCAACTAGAAGGCACAGTCGAGGCTGA
TCAGCGAGCTCTAGCATTTAGGTGACACTATAGAATAGGGCCCTCTAGATGCATGCTCGAGCGGCCGCTC
ATTAATGGCTGCAATGCTGCTGGTCACCCATTTTGGCCAGCGCATCCAGATCAGGGGTGATTTTGGTGGT
CGCAATGCGTAAGATGCTGCGCAGATGCTGATCGGTCAGTTTGCTGCGATGGCGCGCTTTGTTGGCGTTC
ATCACGCTGAAGGTCTGCTCGCACACATAGGTGCTGCCGAACAGGGTCAGCATTTTTTGGGCGGTACGGC
GCAGATTAGGAAAGGTCGCACGGTTCAGGCTCGCATAAAAGTCGTTCAGCTTCACGCTGTTGAATTTCTC
TTTCAGCACGCTATCGCTCTGCAGATCAATCAGTTCCAGCTGTAATTCCTGAGGCGCGGTTTCGCTATCC
TGGCTTAACGGACAGCTCACTAACTGCAGGCTCTGTTCGATGTTTTCAAAATCGCTAAAGCGGCGGCAAA
ATTCGCCATGCAGATCTTCCAGGCTTTTGCTATACTTTTTCGCGTTGCGCGGTGCTTCTTCTTGCATCGC
CAGGGTAGGGAAATGGGCGAAGCTTTTGTTGGCAATCTGGCGGCTAAACAGGGTCAGTTTGCTTTTAAAG
GCCTTCACGTGCTTATACATGTCGTGCACAAACTGATCTTTGCCCTGCAGTTTCACGTTCAGTTCGTTCA
TATGGCTGAAGATGTCCACCGCGAATGCGAAATCGCTCAGCCAGTTTTTATCGCTCAGCTCAGGAAACTC
ATCGCTTTTGCCCATCAGCTCCAGAAACGCAATGATATCTTCCTTCAGTTCCCACACGCGCTGCAGAACT
TTACCCAGGCTTAACCAGCGAACGCGGCTATGATACAGCAGATCCTGATGATCGGCGTCGGTTTCTTCCA
GGAAGGTGATAAACTGGCGATGTTGTAAACCGCGGGCGCGAATAAAGTTCACCAGTTTCACCGCAGGGTT
CACAACGTGGTTCAGCTGCAGCACGCTTTTGCACAGGCTTTCCTGGTGGATGATGCAATGCAGGAAAATC
AGATCCTGATCCGGGTTCTCCTCTTTCACTTTGTTCTGAATGCGTTTCAGCAGGCCCACGTTTTTGCCGG
TCAGGTTAGGGCTACCATCGGTGGTCACGTTAACCAGCTTGCTCCACGGCAGTTTCATGCGTTCAATCAC
GGCGCTCACCTGGTTATACAGGTCTTCGCCGCGAGTGGTACCTTTCAGGCTTTCCATGGTCAGAAATTCC
TCGGTAATGGCAAAGCTGTCATCAATGCCGCGAATAAAAATCAGCAGCTGCGCGGTATCCTTCACATCGG
TGCTTTCATCCAGCGCCAGGCTGTACAGCTCAAAGCTATCGCTTTTTTTGTTCAGCTGGCTCGCAATGTT
CTCATCAATCAGTTCCACACGACGGGTAACGGTACGACGGCTCAGGCTCACTTTCTCGAATTTGCTTTTG
ATTTCCGGGCACAGAATATCCGCGGTCTGCACCATGCATTCCTTCACAAATTCGCCTTCGCTGAACGGTT
TGCTCGCTTTGGCTATCTCGAATGCCACCAGGAAGCTGGCTTTGGTGGTGCTCTCTTGAATCGCGGTCTG
GCGGTGGAAAAAATGCTGCTGGGTCTGTAAGTTGGCCGCTAAACGTTGCGCGGTTGCTGCACGTTCTTGG
GTGCTCTGTTTGCTCGCGTAGTTGGCATGCTTAGTCGCGAAGTGGCGGCTAATGTTGTACTCCTTGAACA
CCGCCACGGTTTCACGGCAGATCAGACACACCGCTTTGCTCTGCACCTCGGTAAAGAAATACTTGGTGGT
CCATTCGGTGTTGAACACGCGGCACTCGTTATCCACCTTGCGTTTACGGCTACCGCTCATGGTGGCGGCG
AATTCCAGCACACTGGCGGCCGTTACTAGTGGATCCGAGCTCGGTACCAAGCTTGGGTCTCCCTATAGTG
AGTCGTATTAATTTCGATAAGCCAGTAAGCAGTGGGTTCTCTAGTTAGCCAGAGAGCTCTGCTTATATAG
ACCTCCCACCGTACACGCCTACCGCCCATTTGCGTCAATGGGGCGGAGTTGTTACGACATTTTGGAAAGT
CCCGTTGATTTTGGTGCCAAAACAAACTCCCATTGACGTCAATGGGGTGGAGACTTGGAAATCCCCGTGA
GTCAAACCGCTATCCACGCCCATTGATGTACTGCCAAAACCGCATCACCATGGTAATAGCGATGACTAAT
ACGTAGATGTACTGCCAAGTAGGAAAGTCCCATAAGGTCATGTACTGGGCATAATGCCAGGCGGGCCATT
TACCGTCATTGACGTCAATAGGGGGCGTACTTGGCATATGATACACTTGATGTACTGCCAAGTGGGCAGT
TTACCGTAAATACTCCACCCATTGACGTCAATGGAAAGTCCCTATTGGCGTTACTATGGGAACATACGTC
ATTATTGACGTCAATGGGCGGGGGTCGTTGGGCGGTCAGCCAGGCGGGCCATTTACCGTAAGTTATGTAA
CGCGGAACTCCATATATGGGCTATGAACTAATGACCCCGTAATTGATTACTATTAATAACTAGTCAATAA
TCAATGTCAACGCGTA
